Addgene plasmid #101449: pDONR221-ZNF534
Purpose: Donor Vector containing ZNF534 transcription factor, part of the Human TFome Collection
Depositing lab: George Church. Depositing organization: Harvard Medical School. Publication: A comprehensive library of human transcription factors for cell fate engineering. Ng AHM, Khoshakhlagh P, Rojo Arias JE, Pasquini G, Wang K, Swiersy A, Shipman SL, Appleton E, Kiaee K, Kohman RE, Vernet A, Dysart M, Leeper K, Saylor W, Huang JY, Graveline A, Taipale J, Hill DE, Vidal M, Melero-Martin JM, Busskamp V, Church GM. Nat Biotechnol. 2021 Apr;39(4):510-519. doi: 10.1038/s41587-020-0742-6. Epub 2020 Nov 30. PubMed 33257861.
Backbone
  Vector backbone: pDONR221
  Backbone manufacturer: Invitrogen
  Vector type: Gateway shuttling vector
Growth in bacteria
  Bacterial resistance: Kanamycin, 50 μg/mL
  Growth temperature: 37°C
  Growth strain: DH5alpha
  Copy number: High Copy
Gene/Insert
  Gene/Insert name: ZNF534 (alt name: Q76KX8 (Uniprot ID))
  Species: H. sapiens (human)
  Mutation: Last nucleotide of stop codon removed to allow for Gateway C-terminal fusions
  Entrez Gene: ZNF534 (a.k.a. KRBO3)
  Cloning method: Gateway Cloning
  Sequencing primers: 5′ M13F(-21); 3′ M13R
Terms and licenses: Academic/Nonprofit Terms; Industry Terms: Not Available to Industry
Depositor comments: Harvard generated by gene synthesis
How to cite: pDONR221-ZNF534 was a gift from George Church (Addgene plasmid # 101449 ; http://n2t.net/addgene:101449 ; RRID:Addgene_101449)
