[The description below was written by a language model from this plasmid's Addgene catalogue record and pLannotate feature annotations shown in this document.]
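Description:
pDONR221-ZNF534 is a Gateway entry clone built on the Invitrogen pDONR221 backbone, carrying the human zinc-finger gene ZNF534 (also known as KRBO3) as part of the Human TFome Collection of transcription factor open reading frames. It is a bacterial shuttling plasmid rather than an expression vector. It replicates in E. coli from a high-copy ColE1/pUC-type origin and is selected with kanamycin through an aph(3')-Ia aminoglycoside phosphotransferase gene. The record does not list a promoter positioned to express the insert in eukaryotic cells. The only promoter annotated is a T7 promoter lying just outside attL2. The rrnB T1 and T2 terminators upstream of attL1 are standard backbone elements that shield the cloning site from read-through transcription, and the short lacI and lacZα fragments appear to be backbone remnants.

The insert, produced by gene synthesis, sits between attL1 and attL2. These sites let LR Clonase transfer the ORF in a defined orientation into any attR-containing destination vector. The last nucleotide of the stop codon has been removed, so the reading frame stays open through the recombination site and can be fused to C-terminal tags or reporters supplied by the destination vector. In the circular 4,571 nt sequence, attL1 ends just before the numbering origin and attL2 begins near position 2026. The automated annotation labels only the first 642 nt of this interval as a ZNF534 fragment, so the feature table appears to cover only part of the insert. M13 forward and reverse sites are listed for sequencing across the insert. The clone serves as a source for moving ZNF534 into expression vectors, in a library built for cell fate engineering studies.
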