Features (pLannotate 1.2.2; 10 found; start..end, strand, type, name):
      1..642     +  CDS            ZNF534 (fragment): ZN534_HUMAN - Also known as KRBO3. Experimental evidence at protein level: Swiss-Prot protein existence level 1. May be involved in transcriptional regulation. From Homo sapiens (Human).
   2026..2125    -  protein_bind   attL2: mutant version of attL; recombination site for the Gateway® LR reaction LR Clonase™
   2143..2161    -  promoter       T7 promoter: promoter for bacteriophage T7 RNA polymerase
   2295..3104    +  CDS            KanR: aminoglycoside phosphotransferase; aph(3')-Ia; confers resistance to kanamycin in bacteria or G418 (Geneticin®) in eukaryotes
   3251..3839    +  rep_origin     ori: high-copy-number ColE1/pMB1/pBR322/pUC origin of replication
   4022..4114    +  CDS            lacI (fragment): lac repressor; lacI; The lac repressor binds to the lac operator to inhibit transcription in E. coli. This inhibition can be relieved by adding lactose or isopropyl-β-D-thiogalactopyranoside (IPTG).
   4169..4196    -  terminator     rrnB T2 terminator: transcription terminator T2 from the E. coli rrnB gene
   4328..4371    +  terminator     rrnB T1 terminator: Escherichia coli rrnB; transcription terminator T1 from the E. coli rrnB gene
   4418..4454    -  CDS            lacZα (fragment): LacZα fragment of β-galactosidase; lacZ fragment
   4470..4569    +  protein_bind   attL1: mutant version of attL; recombination site for the Gateway® LR reaction LR Clonase™
>Addgene plasmid #101449 | pDONR221-ZNF534 | depositor full sequence | sequence record 191359 | Full Sequence
ATGGCCCTGACCCAGGGACAGCTGAGCTTCAGCGACGTGGCCATCGAGTTCTCTCAGGAGGAGTGGAAGT
GCCTGGACCCCGGCCAGAAGGCTCTGTACAGGGACGTGATGCTGGAAAACTACAGAAACCTGGTGTCTCT
GGGCGAGGACAACGTGAGGCCAGAGGCCTGCATTTGCAGCGGCATCTGCCTGCCCGACCTGAGCGTGACC
TCCATGCTGGAGCAAAAGAGGGACCCTTGGACCCTCCAGTCCGAGGTGAAGATCATCAACAACCCCGACG
GCAGAGAGTGCATTAAGGGCGTGAACACCGAGAAGTCCTCTAAGCTGGGCAGCAGCGCCGGCAACAAGAG
CCTGAAGAACCAGCACGGCCTGACCCTGCAGCTGCACCTGACCGAGTGGCAGCCTTTCCAGGCTGTGAGA
AACATCTACGGCTGCAAGCACGTGGAGAAGAGCATCAGCGACAACAGCAGCGTGAGCCCCGTGCAGATCA
GCTTCTTCAGCGTGAAGACCCACATCTTCAACAACTACAGGAACGACTTCCTGTTCAGCACCCTCCTGCC
CCAGGAGCAGAAGGTGCACATCAGGGAGAAGCCATACGGGTGCAATGAGCACGGGAAAGTCTTTAGGGTG
AGCAGCTCCCTGACTAACAGACAGGTGATCCACATCGCCGACAAGACCTACAAGTGTTCTGACTGCGGCG
AGATCTTCAGCTCCAACTCCAACTTCGCACAGCACCAAAGAATTCATACCGGCGAAAAGCCTTATAAGTA
CAACGAATGTGGAAAAGTCTTCAACCAGAATTCCCACCTTGCCCAGCACCAGAAAATCCATACCGGGCAA
AAACCCTATAACAACAAGGAATGTGGCAAGGTCTTCAGCCACCACGCCTACCTGGCCCAGCATAGGAAGA
TCCACACTGGCGAGAAACCATACAAGTGCTCAGAGTGTGGCAAAGCCTTTAGCGTGTGCAGCTCTCTGAC
CGCCCATCTGGTGATTCACACAGGCGAGAAGCCTTACGACTGTAAGGAATGCGGCAAAGTGTTCAGACAC
AAGAGCAGCCTGACCACCCACCAGACCGTGCATACCGGAGAGAGGCCCTATAAGTGTAACGAGTGCGGAA
AGGGCTTCAGCAGAATCGCCTTCCTGGCTAGGCACAGAAAAGTGCACACCGGGGAAAAGCCCTACAAATG
TAACGAATGCGGAAAGGTATTCATCGGAAACAGCAGACTGGCCAGACACAGAAAGATTCATACTGGCGGC
AGAAGATATAAATGCAATGAGTGCGGGAAAGCCTTCAGGACCTGCAGCGACCTCACCGCCCACCTCCTGA
TCCATACAGGCGAAAAACCTTACGAGTGCATCGACTGCGGAAAAGTGTTTAGGCACAAGTCTTCCCTGAC
CTACCACTGTCGCATTCACACGGGGGAAAAACCATATAAGTGCAACGAATGCGGGAAGGTGTTCTCCCAG
AACAGCAACCTGCAGAGGCACAGGAAGATACATACCGGTGAAAAGCTGTATAAATGTAATGAGTGTGGGA
AAGTTTTCAGACAGAATAGCCACCTCGCTCAGCATAGAGACATCCACACAGGGGAGAAACCCTACAGCTG
CAACGAGTGTGGAAAGGTGTTCCGGAGAAACAGCCACCTGGTGCGCCACAGAAACGTGCACACAGGAGAG
AAGCCGTACTCCTGTAATGAATGTGGGAAGGTCTTTAGCAGAAACTCCCACCTGGCAAGACACAGGAATA
TCCACACCGGTGAGAAGCCCCACTCTTGCAACGAGTGCGGCAAGGTTTTCAGCAGGAACTCTCACCTGGC
CAGGCATAGAAAAATTCACACTGGGGAGAAGCTGTACAAATGCAACGAGTGTAGCAAGGTGTTCAGCCGG
AACAGCAGGCTGGCTCAGCACCGGAATATTCACACCGGCGTGAAACCTTATAGCTGCAATGAATGCGGTA
AGGTGTTTAGCAAAAACAGCATCCTGGTGCAGCACTGCAGCATTCATACAAGAGAAAAACCCTATACCCA
GCTTTCTTGTACAAAGTTGGCATTATAAGAAAGCATTGCTTATCAATTTGTTGCAACGAACAGGTCACTA
TCAGTCAAAATAAAATCATTATTTGCCATCCAGCTGATATCCCCTATAGTGAGTCGTATTACATGGTCAT
AGCTGTTTCCTGGCAGCTCTGGCCCGTGTCTCAAAATCTCTGATGTTACATTGCACAAGATAAAAATATA
TCATCATGAACAATAAAACTGTCTGCTTACATAAACAGTAATACAAGGGGTGTTATGAGCCATATTCAAC
GGGAAACGTCGAGGCCGCGATTAAATTCCAACATGGATGCTGATTTATATGGGTATAAATGGGCTCGCGA
TAATGTCGGGCAATCAGGTGCGACAATCTATCGCTTGTATGGGAAGCCCGATGCGCCAGAGTTGTTTCTG
AAACATGGCAAAGGTAGCGTTGCCAATGATGTTACAGATGAGATGGTCAGACTAAACTGGCTGACGGAAT
TTATGCCTCTTCCGACCATCAAGCATTTTATCCGTACTCCTGATGATGCATGGTTACTCACCACTGCGAT
CCCCGGAAAAACAGCATTCCAGGTATTAGAAGAATATCCTGATTCAGGTGAAAATATTGTTGATGCGCTG
GCAGTGTTCCTGCGCCGGTTGCATTCGATTCCTGTTTGTAATTGTCCTTTTAACAGCGATCGCGTATTTC
GTCTCGCTCAGGCGCAATCACGAATGAATAACGGTTTGGTTGATGCGAGTGATTTTGATGACGAGCGTAA
TGGCTGGCCTGTTGAACAAGTCTGGAAAGAAATGCATAAACTTTTGCCATTCTCACCGGATTCAGTCGTC
ACTCATGGTGATTTCTCACTTGATAACCTTATTTTTGACGAGGGGAAATTAATAGGTTGTATTGATGTTG
GACGAGTCGGAATCGCAGACCGATACCAGGATCTTGCCATCCTATGGAACTGCCTCGGTGAGTTTTCTCC
TTCATTACAGAAACGGCTTTTTCAAAAATATGGTATTGATAATCCTGATATGAATAAATTGCAGTTTCAT
TTGATGCTCGATGAGTTTTTCTAATCAGAATTGGTTAATTGGTTGTAACACTGGCAGAGCATTACGCTGA
CTTGACGGGACGGCGCAAGCTCATGACCAAAATCCCTTAACGTGAGTTACGCGTCGTTCCACTGAGCGTC
AGACCCCGTAGAAAAGATCAAAGGATCTTCTTGAGATCCTTTTTTTCTGCGCGTAATCTGCTGCTTGCAA
ACAAAAAAACCACCGCTACCAGCGGTGGTTTGTTTGCCGGATCAAGAGCTACCAACTCTTTTTCCGAAGG
TAACTGGCTTCAGCAGAGCGCAGATACCAAATACTGTTCTTCTAGTGTAGCCGTAGTTAGGCCACCACTT
CAAGAACTCTGTAGCACCGCCTACATACCTCGCTCTGCTAATCCTGTTACCAGTGGCTGCTGCCAGTGGC
GATAAGTCGTGTCTTACCGGGTTGGACTCAAGACGATAGTTACCGGATAAGGCGCAGCGGTCGGGCTGAA
CGGGGGGTTCGTGCACACAGCCCAGCTTGGAGCGAACGACCTACACCGAACTGAGATACCTACAGCGTGA
GCTATGAGAAAGCGCCACGCTTCCCGAAGGGAGAAAGGCGGACAGGTATCCGGTAAGCGGCAGGGTCGGA
ACAGGAGAGCGCACGAGGGAGCTTCCAGGGGGAAACGCCTGGTATCTTTATAGTCCTGTCGGGTTTCGCC
ACCTCTGACTTGAGCGTCGATTTTTGTGATGCTCGTCAGGGGGGCGGAGCCTATGGAAAAACGCCAGCAA
CGCGGCCTTTTTACGGTTCCTGGCCTTTTGCTGGCCTTTTGCTCACATGTTCTTTCCTGCGTTATCCCCT
GATTCTGTGGATAACCGTATTACCGCCTTTGAGTGAGCTGATACCGCTCGCCGCAGCCGAACGACCGAGC
GCAGCGAGTCAGTGAGCGAGGAAGCGGAAGAGCGCCCAATACGCAAACCGCCTCTCCCCGCGCGTTGGCC
GATTCATTAATGCAGCTGGCACGACAGGTTTCCCGACTGGAAAGCGGGCAGTGAGCGCAACGCAATTAAT
ACGCGTACCGCTAGCCAGGAAGAGTTTGTAGAAACGCAAAAAGGCCATCCGTCAGGATGGCCTTCTGCTT
AGTTTGATGCCTGGCAGTTTATGGCGGGCGTCCTGCCCGCCACCCTCCGGGCCGTTGCTTCACAACGTTC
AAATCCGCTCCCGGCGGATTTGTCCTACTCAGGAGAGCGTTCACCGACAAACAACAGATAAAACGAAAGG
CCCAGTCTTCCGACTGAGCCTTTCGTTTTATTTGATGCCTGGCAGTTCCCTACTCTCGCGTTAACGCTAG
CATGGATGTTTTCCCAGTCACGACGTTGTAAAACGACGGCCAGTCTTAAGCTCGGGCCCCAAATAATGAT
TTTATTTTGACTGATAGTGACCTGTTCGTTGCAACAAATTGATGAGCAATGCTTTTTTATAATGCCAACT
TTGTACAAAAAAGCAGGCTTA
