>Addgene plasmid #101449 | pDONR221-ZNF534 | depositor partial sequence | sequence record 191360 | insert
ATGGCCCTGACCCAGGGACAGCTGAGCTTCAGCGACGTGGCCATCGAGTTCTCTCAGGAGGAGTGGAAGT
GCCTGGACCCCGGCCAGAAGGCTCTGTACAGGGACGTGATGCTGGAAAACTACAGAAACCTGGTGTCTCT
GGGCGAGGACAACGTGAGGCCAGAGGCCTGCATTTGCAGCGGCATCTGCCTGCCCGACCTGAGCGTGACC
TCCATGCTGGAGCAAAAGAGGGACCCTTGGACCCTCCAGTCCGAGGTGAAGATCATCAACAACCCCGACG
GCAGAGAGTGCATTAAGGGCGTGAACACCGAGAAGTCCTCTAAGCTGGGCAGCAGCGCCGGCAACAAGAG
CCTGAAGAACCAGCACGGCCTGACCCTGCAGCTGCACCTGACCGAGTGGCAGCCTTTCCAGGCTGTGAGA
AACATCTACGGCTGCAAGCACGTGGAGAAGAGCATCAGCGACAACAGCAGCGTGAGCCCCGTGCAGATCA
GCTTCTTCAGCGTGAAGACCCACATCTTCAACAACTACAGGAACGACTTCCTGTTCAGCACCCTCCTGCC
CCAGGAGCAGAAGGTGCACATCAGGGAGAAGCCATACGGGTGCAATGAGCACGGGAAAGTCTTTAGGGTG
AGCAGCTCCCTGACTAACAGACAGGTGATCCACATCGCCGACAAGACCTACAAGTGTTCTGACTGCGGCG
AGATCTTCAGCTCCAACTCCAACTTCGCACAGCACCAAAGAATTCATACCGGCGAAAAGCCTTATAAGTA
CAACGAATGTGGAAAAGTCTTCAACCAGAATTCCCACCTTGCCCAGCACCAGAAAATCCATACCGGGCAA
AAACCCTATAACAACAAGGAATGTGGCAAGGTCTTCAGCCACCACGCCTACCTGGCCCAGCATAGGAAGA
TCCACACTGGCGAGAAACCATACAAGTGCTCAGAGTGTGGCAAAGCCTTTAGCGTGTGCAGCTCTCTGAC
CGCCCATCTGGTGATTCACACAGGCGAGAAGCCTTACGACTGTAAGGAATGCGGCAAAGTGTTCAGACAC
AAGAGCAGCCTGACCACCCACCAGACCGTGCATACCGGAGAGAGGCCCTATAAGTGTAACGAGTGCGGAA
AGGGCTTCAGCAGAATCGCCTTCCTGGCTAGGCACAGAAAAGTGCACACCGGGGAAAAGCCCTACAAATG
TAACGAATGCGGAAAGGTATTCATCGGAAACAGCAGACTGGCCAGACACAGAAAGATTCATACTGGCGGC
AGAAGATATAAATGCAATGAGTGCGGGAAAGCCTTCAGGACCTGCAGCGACCTCACCGCCCACCTCCTGA
TCCATACAGGCGAAAAACCTTACGAGTGCATCGACTGCGGAAAAGTGTTTAGGCACAAGTCTTCCCTGAC
CTACCACTGTCGCATTCACACGGGGGAAAAACCATATAAGTGCAACGAATGCGGGAAGGTGTTCTCCCAG
AACAGCAACCTGCAGAGGCACAGGAAGATACATACCGGTGAAAAGCTGTATAAATGTAATGAGTGTGGGA
AAGTTTTCAGACAGAATAGCCACCTCGCTCAGCATAGAGACATCCACACAGGGGAGAAACCCTACAGCTG
CAACGAGTGTGGAAAGGTGTTCCGGAGAAACAGCCACCTGGTGCGCCACAGAAACGTGCACACAGGAGAG
AAGCCGTACTCCTGTAATGAATGTGGGAAGGTCTTTAGCAGAAACTCCCACCTGGCAAGACACAGGAATA
TCCACACCGGTGAGAAGCCCCACTCTTGCAACGAGTGCGGCAAGGTTTTCAGCAGGAACTCTCACCTGGC
CAGGCATAGAAAAATTCACACTGGGGAGAAGCTGTACAAATGCAACGAGTGTAGCAAGGTGTTCAGCCGG
AACAGCAGGCTGGCTCAGCACCGGAATATTCACACCGGCGTGAAACCTTATAGCTGCAATGAATGCGGTA
AGGTGTTTAGCAAAAACAGCATCCTGGTGCAGCACTGCAGCATTCATACAAGAGAAAAACCCTA
